>Addgene plasmid #140157 | YIplac204-pOst1-ESCargo(Orange) | addgene full sequence | sequence record 275930 | Addgene NGS Result
ATCACGAGGCCAATTCGGTCGAAAAAAGAAAAGGAGAGGGCCAAGAGGGAGGGCATTGGTGACTATTGAG
CACGTGAGTATACGTGATTAAGCACACAAAGGCAGCTTGGAGTATGTCTGTTATTAATTTCACAGGTAGT
TCTGGTCCATTGGTGAAAGTTTGCGGCTTGCAGAGCACAGAGGCCGCAGAATGTGCACTAGATTCCGATG
CTGACTTGCTGGGTATTATATGTGTGCCCAATAGAAAGAGAACAATTGACCCGGTTATTGCAAGGAAAAT
TTCAAGTCTTGTAAAAGCATATAAAAATAGTTCAGGCACTCCGAAATACTTGGTTGGCGTGTTTCGTAAT
CAACCTAAGGAGGATGTTTTGGCTCTGGTCAATGATTACGGCATTGATATCGTCCAACTGCATGGAGATG
AGTCGTGGCAAGAATACCAAGAGTTCCTCGGTTTGCCAGTTATTAAAAGACTCGTATTTCCAAAAGACTG
CAACATACTACTCAGTGCAGCTTCACAGAAACCTCATTCGTTTATTCCCTTGTTTGATTCAGAAGCAGGT
GGGACAGGTGAACTTTTGGATTGGAACTCGATTTCTGACTGGGTTGGAAGGCAAGAGAGCCCCGAGAGCT
TACATTTTATGTTAGCTGGTGGACTGACGCCAGAAAATGTTGGTGATGCGCTTAGATTAAATGGCGTTAT
TGGTGTTGATGTAAGCGGAGGTGTGGAGACAAATGGTGTAAAAGACTCTAACAAAATAGCAAATTTCGTC
AAAAATGCTAAGAAATAGGTTATTACTGAGTAGTATTTATTTAAGTATTGTTTGTGCACTTGCCTGCAAG
CCTTTTGAAAAGCAAGCATAAAAGATCGCCCTTTCGTCTCGCGCGTTTCGGTGATGACGGTGAAAACCTC
TGACACATGCAGCTCCCGGAGACGGTCACAGCTTGTCTGTAAGCGGATGCCGGGAGCAGACAAGCCCGTC
AGGGCGCGTCAGCGGGTGTTGGCGGGTGTCGGGGCTGGCTTAACTATGCGGCATCAGAGCAGATTGTACT
GAGAGTGCACCATATGCGGTGTGAAATACCGCACAGATGCGTAAGGAGAAAATACCGCATCAGGCGGACC
TTAATACATTCAGACACTTCTGCGGTATCACCCTACTTATTCCCTTCGAGATTATATCTAGGAACCCATC
AGGTTGGTGGAAGATTACCCGTTCTAAGACTTTTCAGCTTCCTCTATTGATGTTACACCTGGACACCCCT
TTTCTGGCATCCAGTTTTTAATCTTCAGTGGCATGTGAGATTCTCCGAAATTAATTAAAGCAACCACACA
ATTCTCTCGGATACCACCTCGGTTGAAACTGACAGGTGGTTTGTTACGCATGCTAATGCAAAGGAGCCTA
TATACCTTTGGCTCGGCTGCTGTAACAGGGAATATAAAGGGCAGCATAATTTAGGAGTTTAGTGAACTTG
CAACATTTACTATTTTCCCTTCTTACGTAAATATTTTTCTTTTTAATTCTAAATCAATCTTTTTCAATTT
TTTGTTTGTATTCTTTTCTTGCTTAAATCTATAACTACAAAAAACACATACATAAACTAAAAGAATTCAA
AAATGAGGCAGGTTTGGTTCTCTTGGATTGTGGGATTGTTCCTATGTTTTTTCAACGTGTCTTCTGCTGC
GCCGGTGAACACCACCGATAGCACTGAGAACGTCATCAAGCCCTTCATGCGCTTCAAGGTGCACATGGAG
GGCTCCGTGAACGGCCACGAGTTCGAGATCGAGGGCGAGGGCGAGGGCAAGCCCTACGAGGGCACCCAGA
CCGCCAAGCTGCAGGTGACCAAGGGCGGCCCCCTGCCCTTCGCCTGGGACATCCTGTCCCCCCAGTTCAC
CTACGGCTCCAAGGCCTACGTGAAGCACCCCGCCGACATCCCCGACTACAAGAAGCTGTCCTTCCCCGAG
GGCTTCAAGTGGGAGCGCGTGATGAACTTCGAGGACGGCGGCGTGGTGACCGTGACCCAGGACTCCTCCC
TGCAGGACGGCACCTTCATCTACCACGTGAAGTTCATCGGCGTGAACTTCCCCTCCGACGGCCCCGTAAT
GCAGAAGAAGACTCTGGGCTGGGAGCCCTCCACCGAGCGCCTGTACCCCCGCGACGGCGTGCTGAAGGGC
GAGATCCACAAGGCGCTGAAGCTGAAGGGCGGCGGCCACTACCTGGTGGAGTTCAAGACAATCTACATGG
CCAAGAAGCCCGTGAAGCTGCCCGGCTACTACTACGTGGACTCCAAGCTGGACATCACCTCCCACAACGA
GGACTACACCGTGGTGGAGCAGTACGAGCGCGCCGAGGCCCGCCACCACCTGTTCCAGGGATCCTCTAGA
GGAGTGCAGGTGGAAACCATCTCCCCAGGAGACGGGCGCACCTTCCCCAAGCGCGGCCAGACCGTTGTGG
TGCACTACACCGGGATGCTTGAAGATGGAAAGAAACTAGATTCCTCCCGGGACAGAAACAAGCCCTTTAA
GTTTATGCTAGGCAAGCAGGAGGTGATCCGAGGCTGGGAAGAAGGGGTTGCCCAGATGAGTGTGGGTCAG
AGAGCCAAACTGACTATATCTCCAGATTATGCCTATGGTGCCACTGGGCACCCAGGCGTTATCCCACCAC
ATGCCACTCTCGTCTTCGATGTGGAGCTTCTAAAACTGGAATAAACTAGAGTCATCATGTAATTAGTTAT
GTCACGCTTACATTCACGCCCTCCCCCCACATCCGCTCTAACCGAAAAGGAAGGAGTTAGACAACCTGAA
GTCTAGGTCCCTATTTATTTTTTTATAGTTATGTTAGTATTAAGAACGTTATTTATATTTCAAATTTTTC
TTTTTTTTCTGTACAGACGCGTGTACGCATGTAACATTATACTGAAAACCTTGCTTGAGAAGGTTTTGGG
ACGCTCGAAGGCTTTAATTTGCAAGCTTGGCGTAATCATGGTCATAGCTGTTTCCTGTGTGAAATTGTTA
TCCGCTCACAATTCCACACAACATACGAGCCGGAAGCATAAAGTGTAAAGCCTGGGGTGCCTAATGAGTG
AGCTAACTCACATTAATTGCGTTGCGCTCACTGCCCGCTTTCCAGTCGGGAAACCTGTCGTGCCAGCTGC
ATTAATGAATCGGCCAACGCGCGGGGAGAGGCGGTTTGCGTATTGGGCGCTCTTCCGCTTCCTCGCTCAC
TGACTCGCTGCGCTCGGTCGTTCGGCTGCGGCGAGCGGTATCAGCTCACTCAAAGGCGGTAATACGGTTA
TCCACAGAATCAGGGGATAACGCAGGAAAGAACATGTGAGCAAAAGGCCAGCAAAAGGCCAGGAACCGTA
AAAAGGCCGCGTTGCTGGCGTTTTTCCATAGGCTCCGCCCCCCTGACGAGCATCACAAAAATCGACGCTC
AAGTCAGAGGTGGCGAAACCCGACAGGACTATAAAGATACCAGGCGTTTCCCCCTGGAAGCTCCCTCGTG
CGCTCTCCTGTTCCGACCCTGCCGCTTACCGGATACCTGTCCGCCTTTCTCCCTTCGGGAAGCGTGGCGC
TTTCTCATAGCTCACGCTGTAGGTATCTCAGTTCGGTGTAGGTCGTTCGCTCCAAGCTGGGCTGTGTGCA
CGAACCCCCCGTTCAGCCCGACCGCTGCGCCTTATCCGGTAACTATCGTCTTGAGTCCAACCCGGTAAGA
CACGACTTATCGCCACTGGCAGCAGCCACTGGTAACAGGATTAGCAGAGCGAGGTATGTAGGCGGTGCTA
CAGAGTTCTTGAAGTGGTGGCCTAACTACGGCTACACTAGAAGAACAGTATTTGGTATCTGCGCTCTGCT
GAAGCCAGTTACCTTCGGAAAAAGAGTTGGTAGCTCTTGATCCGGCAAACAAACCACCGCTGGTAGCGGT
GGTTTTTTTGTTTGCAAGCAGCAGATTACGCGCAGAAAAAAAGGATCTCAAGAAGATCCTTTGATCTTTT
CTACGGGGTCTGACGCTCAGTGGAACGAAAACTCACGTTAAGGGATTTTGGTCATGAGATTATCAAAAAG
GATCTTCACCTAGATCCTTTTAAATTAAAAATGAAGTTTTAAATCAATCTAAAGTATATATGAGTAAACT
TGGTCTGACAGTTACCAATGCTTAATCAGTGAGGCACCTATCTCAGCGATCTGTCTATTTCGTTCATCCA
TAGTTGCCTGACTCCCCGTCGTGTAGATAACTACGATACGGGAGGGCTTACCATCTGGCCCCAGTGCTGC
AATGATACCGCGAGACCCACGCTCACCGGCTCCAGATTTATCAGCAATAAACCAGCCAGCCGGAAGGGCC
GAGCGCAGAAGTGGTCCTGCAACTTTATCCGCCTCCATCCAGTCTATTAATTGTTGCCGGGAAGCTAGAG
TAAGTAGTTCGCCAGTTAATAGTTTGCGCAACGTTGTTGCCATTGCTACAGGCATCGTGGTGTCACGCTC
GTCGTTTGGTATGGCTTCATTCAGCTCCGGTTCCCAACGATCAAGGCGAGTTACATGATCCCCCATGTTG
TGCAAAAAAGCGGTTAGCTCCTTCGGTCCTCCGATCGTTGTCAGAAGTAAGTTGGCCGCAGTGTTATCAC
TCATGGTTATGGCAGCACTGCATAATTCTCTTACTGTCATGCCATCCGTAAGATGCTTTTCTGTGACTGG
TGAGTACTCAACCAAGTCATTCTGAGAATAGTGTATGCGGCGACCGAGTTGCTCTTGCCCGGCGTCAATA
CGGGATAATACCGCGCCACATAGCAGAACTTTAAAAGTGCTCATCATTGGAAAACGTTCTTCGGGGCGAA
AACTCTCAAGGATCTTACCGCTGTTGAGATCCAGTTCGATGTAACCCACTCGTGCACCCAACTGATCTTC
AGCATCTTTTACTTTCACCAGCGTTTCTGGGTGAGCAAAAACAGGAAGGCAAAATGCCGCAAAAAAGGGA
ATAAGGGCGACACGGAAATGTTGAATACTCATACTCTTCCTTTTTCAATATTATTGAAGCATTTATCAGG
GTTATTGTCTCATGAGCGGATACATATTTGAATGTATTTAGAAAAATAAACAAATAGGGGTTCCGCGCAC
ATTTCCCCGAAAAGTGCCACCTGACGTCTAAGAAACCATTATTATCATGACATTAACCTATAAAAATAGG
CGT
Features (pLannotate 1.2.2; 14 found; start..end, strand, type, name):
     12..113     +  promoter       TRP1 promoter: S. cerevisiae TRP1
    114..785     +  CDS            TRP1: TRPF_YEAST - Experimental evidence at protein level: Swiss-Prot protein existence level 1. From Saccharomyces cerevisiae (strain ATCC 204508 / S288c) (Baker's yeast).
    878..913     +  CDS            rop (fragment): Rop protein, which maintains plasmids at low copy number; rop
   1015..1114    +  misc_feature   bom (fragment): basis of mobility region from pBR322
   1697..2368    +  CDS            E2-Orange: E2-Orange is a basic (constitutively fluorescent) orange fluorescent protein published in 2009, derived from Discosoma sp.. It is reported to be a somewhat slowly-maturing tetramer with low acid sensitivity.
   2381..2701    +  CDS            DmrD: dimeric F36M mutant of FK506-binding protein FKBP12 dimerization can be reversed by ligand binding
   2715..2962    +  terminator     CYC1 terminator: S. cerevisiae CYC1; transcription terminator for CYC1
   3005..3021    -  protein_bind   lac operator: The lac repressor binds to the lac operator to inhibit transcription in E. coli. This inhibition can be relieved by adding lactose or isopropyl-β-D-thiogalactopyranoside (IPTG). lac repressor encoded by lacI
   3029..3059    -  promoter       lac promoter: promoter for the E. coli lac operon
   3074..3095    -  protein_bind   CAP binding site: CAP binding activates transcription in the presence of cAMP. E. coli catabolite activator protein
   3108..3200    -  CDS            lacI (fragment): lac repressor; lacI; The lac repressor binds to the lac operator to inhibit transcription in E. coli. This inhibition can be relieved by adding lactose or isopropyl-β-D-thiogalactopyranoside (IPTG).
   3383..3971    -  rep_origin     ori: high-copy-number ColE1/pMB1/pBR322/pUC origin of replication
   4142..5002    -  CDS            AmpR: β-lactamase; bla; confers resistance to ampicillin, carbenicillin, and related antibiotics
   5003..5107    -  promoter       AmpR promoter: bla
