[The description below was written by a language model from this plasmid's Addgene catalogue record and pLannotate feature annotations shown in this document.]
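Description:
YIplac204-pOst1-ESCargo(Orange) is a yeast integrating expression plasmid built on the YIplac204 backbone. It carries no annotated yeast replication origin, so it is maintained in Saccharomyces cerevisiae only after chromosomal integration. According to the record, integration is directed to the TRP1 locus and selected through the plasmid's TRP1 marker, which is annotated with its own promoter. In E. coli the plasmid is propagated through a high-copy ColE1/pUC-type origin and selected with ampicillin through the AmpR (β-lactamase) cassette. Remnants of cloning-vector sequence are also annotated: lac promoter/operator elements, a CAP binding site, and fragments of lacI, rop and bom.

The payload is a synthetic fusion named pOst1-APVNTT-E2-Orange-FKBP(LV)(C22V). The record lists TPI1 as its promoter, and a CYC1 terminator follows the coding region. The feature table annotates the E2-Orange coding sequence, a tetrameric orange fluorescent protein derived from Discosoma. Directly downstream is an FKBP12-derived domain matched to DmrD, the F36M-type self-dimerizing variant whose association is reversed by ligand binding. The promoter and the N-terminal "pOst1-APVNTT" portion were not annotated by the software; they presumably lie in the unannotated stretch upstream of E2-Orange. By its name, pOst1 most likely denotes an Ost1-derived signal sequence that directs the protein into the endoplasmic reticulum, though the record does not spell this out.

The fluorescent tetramer combined with the reversible dimerizing domain fits the stated purpose of a regulatable secretory cargo. Such a fusion would be expected to aggregate until a ligand dissolves the aggregates, releasing a synchronized wave of fluorescent cargo that can be followed by live-cell imaging of membrane traffic in yeast.
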