Addgene plasmid #140157: YIplac204-pOst1-ESCargo(Orange)
Purpose: Expresses a regulatable secretory cargo for yeast at the TRP1 locus
Depositing lab: Benjamin Glick. Depositing organization: University of Chicago. Publication: ESCargo: a regulatable fluorescent secretory cargo for diverse model organisms. Casler JC, Zajac AL, Valbuena FM, Sparvoli D, Jeyifous O, Turkewitz AP, Horne-Badovinac S, Green WN, Glick BS. Mol Biol Cell. 2020 Oct 28:mbcE20090591. doi: 10.1091/mbc.E20-09-0591. PubMed 33112725.
Backbone
  Vector backbone: YIplac204
  Vector type: Yeast Expression
  Selectable markers: TRP1
Growth in bacteria
  Bacterial resistance: Ampicillin, 100 μg/mL
  Growth temperature: 37°C
  Growth strain: DH5alpha
  Copy number: Unknown
Gene/Insert
  Gene/Insert name: pOst1-APVNTT-E2-Orange-FKBP(LV)(C22V)
  Species: Synthetic
  Promoter: TPI1
  Cloning method: Restriction Enzyme; 5′ cloning site Unknown (unknown if destroyed)
Terms and licenses: Academic/Nonprofit Terms; Industry Terms: Not Available to Industry
How to cite: YIplac204-pOst1-ESCargo(Orange) was a gift from Benjamin Glick (Addgene plasmid # 140157 ; http://n2t.net/addgene:140157 ; RRID:Addgene_140157)
