>Addgene plasmid #140157 | YIplac204-pOst1-ESCargo(Orange) | depositor partial sequence | sequence record 271613 | Partial Sequence
ATGAGGCAGGTTTGGTTCTCTTGGATTGTGGGATTGTTCCTATGTTTTTTCAACGTGTCTTCTGCTGCGC
CGGTGAACACCACCGATAGCACTGAGAACGTCATCAAGCCCTTCATGCGCTTCAAGGTGCACATGGAGGG
CTCCGTGAACGGCCACGAGTTCGAGATCGAGGGCGAGGGCGAGGGCAAGCCCTACGAGGGCACCCAGACC
GCCAAGCTGCAGGTGACCAAGGGCGGCCCCCTGCCCTTCGCCTGGGACATCCTGTCCCCCCAGTTCACCT
ACGGCTCCAAGGCCTACGTGAAGCACCCCGCCGACATCCCCGACTACAAGAAGCTGTCCTTCCCCGAGGG
CTTCAAGTGGGAGCGCGTGATGAACTTCGAGGACGGCGGCGTGGTGACCGTGACCCAGGACTCCTCCCTG
CAGGACGGCACCTTCATCTACCACGTGAAGTTCATCGGCGTGAACTTCCCCTCCGACGGCCCCGTAATGC
AGAAGAAGACTCTGGGCTGGGAGCCCTCCACCGAGCGCCTGTACCCCCGCGACGGCGTGCTGAAGGGCGA
GATCCACAAGGCGCTGAAGCTGAAGGGCGGCGGCCACTACCTGGTGGAGTTCAAGACAATCTACATGGCC
AAGAAGCCCGTGAAGCTGCCCGGCTACTACTACGTGGACTCCAAGCTGGACATCACCTCCCACAACGAGG
ACTACACCGTGGTGGAGCAGTACGAGCGCGCCGAGGCCCGCCACCACCTGTTCCAGGGATCCTCTAGAGG
AGTGCAGGTGGAAACCATCTCCCCAGGAGACGGGCGCACCTTCCCCAAGCGCGGCCAGACCGTTGTGGTG
CACTACACCGGGATGCTTGAAGATGGAAAGAAACTAGATTCCTCCCGGGACAGAAACAAGCCCTTTAAGT
TTATGCTAGGCAAGCAGGAGGTGATCCGAGGCTGGGAAGAAGGGGTTGCCCAGATGAGTGTGGGTCAGAG
AGCCAAACTGACTATATCTCCAGATTATGCCTATGGTGCCACTGGGCACCCAGGCGTTATCCCACCACAT
GCCACTCTCGTCTTCGATGTGGAGCTTCTAAAACTGGAATAA
